>Addgene plasmid #20917 | MyoD-pCLBabe | addgene partial sequence | sequence record 26770 | 20917 with pBABE-5
TGGAGCTTCTATCGCCGCCACTCCGGGACATAGACTTGACAGGCCCCGACGGCTCTCTCTGCTCCTTTGA
GACAGCAGACGACTTCTATGATGATCCGTGTTTCGACTCACCAGACCTGCGCTTTTTTGAGGACCTGGAC
CCGCGCCTGGTGCACGTGGGAGCCCTCCTGAAACCGGAGGAGCACGCACACTTCTCTACTGCGGTGCACC
CAGGCCCAGGCGCTCGTGAGGATGAGCATGTGCGCGCGCCCAGCGGGCACCACCAGGCGGGTCGCTGCTT
GCTGTGGGCCTGCAAGGCGTGCAAGCGCAAGACCACCAACGCTGATCGCCGCAAGGCCGCCACCATGCGC
GAGCGCCGCCGCCTGAGCAAAGTGAATGAGGCCTTCGAGACGCTCAAGCGCTGCACGTCCAGCAACCCGA
ACCAGCGGCTACCCAAGGTGGAGATCCTGCGCAACGCCATCCGCTACATCGAAGGTCTGCAGGCTCTGCT
GCGCGACCAGGACGCCGCGCCCCCTGGCGCCGCTGCCTTCTACGCACCTGGACCGCTGCCCCCAGGCCGT
GGCAGCGAGCACTACAGTGGCGACTCAGACGCGTCCAGCCCGCGCTCCAACTGCTCTGATGGCATGATGG
AT
