[The description below was written by a language model from this plasmid's Addgene catalogue record.]
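Description:
MyoD-pCLBabe is a retroviral mammalian expression plasmid built on a pBabe-type backbone of about 4.5 kb, carrying the mouse Myod1 coding sequence as a 957 bp insert. It is maintained in E. coli as a high-copy plasmid under ampicillin selection, and it provides puromycin resistance for selecting transduced or transfected mammalian cells. The MyoD fragment was placed between BamHI and EcoRI sites by restriction cloning, and both sites remain intact, so the insert can be excised or replaced.

No feature table accompanies the record, so the promoters and viral elements are not listed explicitly. In pBabe-family vectors generally, the cloned gene sits between Moloney murine leukaemia virus long terminal repeats along with a packaging signal. The insert is transcribed from the 5′ LTR, and the puromycin marker is driven by a separate internal promoter. The exact arrangement in this "pCL" variant is not stated in the record. Such plasmids are introduced into packaging cells that supply the viral structural and enzymatic proteins in trans, producing replication-defective particles that stably integrate the cassette into dividing target cells. No epitope tags or reporters are recorded for the insert.

MyoD is a basic helix-loop-helix transcription factor that acts as a master regulator of skeletal muscle determination and differentiation, binding DNA as a heterodimer with E-proteins. The associated publication concerns how MyoD and E-protein heterodimers move rhabdomyosarcoma cells from an arrested myoblast-like state towards differentiation. This fits use of the construct for stable, selectable forced expression of MyoD in cultured mammalian cells to study myogenic conversion and differentiation.
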