Addgene plasmid #20917: MyoD-pCLBabe
Depositing lab: Stephen Tapscott. Depositing organization: Fred Hutchinson Cancer Center. Publication: MyoD and E-protein heterodimers switch rhabdomyosarcoma cells from an arrested myoblast phase to a differentiated state. Yang Z, MacQuarrie KL, Analau E, Tyler AE, Dilworth FJ, Cao Y, Diede SJ, Tapscott SJ. Genes Dev. 2009 Mar 15. 23(6):694-707. 10.1101/gad.1765109 PubMed 19299559.
Backbone
  Vector backbone: pBabe
  Backbone size w/o insert (bp): 4500
  Vector type: Mammalian Expression, Retroviral
  Selectable markers: Puromycin
Growth in bacteria
  Bacterial resistance: Ampicillin, 100 μg/mL
  Growth temperature: 37°C
  Growth strain: DH5alpha
  Copy number: High Copy
Gene/Insert
  Gene/Insert name: MyoD
  Species: M. musculus (mouse)
  Insert size (bp): 957
  GenBank ID: NM_0108662
  Entrez Gene: Myod1 (a.k.a. MYF3, MyoD, Myod-1, bHLHc1)
  Cloning method: Restriction Enzyme; 5′ cloning site BamHI (not destroyed); 3′ cloning site EcoRI (not destroyed)
  Sequencing primers: 5′ GATCCTCCCTTTATCCAGCCCTC; 3′ GGACTTTCCACACCCTAACTGACAC
Terms and licenses: Academic/Nonprofit Terms; Industry Terms: Not Available to Industry
How to cite: MyoD-pCLBabe was a gift from Stephen Tapscott (Addgene plasmid # 20917 ; http://n2t.net/addgene:20917 ; RRID:Addgene_20917)
